>Addgene plasmid #76155 | AGK gRNA (BRDN0001146482) | addgene full sequence | sequence record 185294 | Addgene Assembled Sequence
CCCGGGTGCAAAGATGGATAAAGTTTTAAACAGAGAGGAATCTTTGCAGCTAATGGACCTTCTAGGTCTT
GAAAGGAGTGGGAATTGGCTCCGGTGCCCGTCAGTGGGCAGAGCGCACATCGCCCACAGTCCCCGAGAAG
TTGGGGGGAGGGGTCGGCAATTGATCCGGTGCCTAGAGAAGGTGGCGCGGGGTAAACTGGGAAAGTGATG
TCGTGTACTGGCTCCGCCTTTTTCCCGAGGGTGGGGGAGAACCGTATATAAGTGCAGTAGTCGCCGTGAA
CGTTCTTTTTCGCAACGGGTTTGCCGCCAGAACACAGGTAAGTGCCGTGTGTGGTTCCCGCGGGCCTGGC
CTCTTTACGGGTTATGGCCCTTGCGTGCCTTGAATTACTTCCACCTGGCTGCAGTACGTGATTCTTGATC
CCGAGCTTCGGGTTGGAAGTGGGTGGGAGAGTTCGAGGCCTTGCGCTTAAGGAGCCCCTTCGCCTCGTGC
TTGAGTTGAGGCCTGGCCTGGGCGCTGGGGCCGCCGCGTGCGAATCTGGTGGCACCTTCGCGCCTGTCTC
GCTGCTTTCGATAAGTCTCTAGCCATTTAAAATTTTTGATGACCTGCTGCGACGCTTTTTTTCTGGCAAG
ATAGTCTTGTAAATGCGGGCCAAGATCTGCACACTGGTATTTCGGTTTTTGGGGCCGCGGGCGGCGACGG
GGCCCGTGCGTCCCAGCGCACATGTTCGGCGAGGCGGGGCCTGCGAGCGCGGCCACCGAGAATCGGACGG
GGGTAGTCTCAAGCTGGCCGGCCTGCTCTGGTGCCTGGCCTCGCGCCGCCGTGTATCGCCCCGCCCTGGG
CGGCAAGGCTGGCCCGGTCGGCACCAGTTGCGTGAGCGGAAAGATGGCCGCTTCCCGGCCCTGCTGCAGG
GAGCTCAAAATGGAGGACGCGGCGCTCGGGAGAGCGGGCGGGTGAGTCACCCACACAAAGGAAAAGGGCC
TTTCCGTCCTCAGCCGTCGCTTCATGTGACTCCACGGAGTACCGGGCGCCGTCCAGGCACCTCGATTAGT
TCTCGAGCTTTTGGAGTACGTCGTCTTTAGGTTGGGGGGAGGGGTTTTATGCGATGGAGTTTCCCCACAC
TGAGTGGGTGGAGACTGAAGTTAGGCCAGCTTGGCACTTGATGTAATTCTCCTTGGAATTTGCCCTTTTT
GAGTTTGGATCTTGGTTCATTCTCAAGCCTCAGACAGTGGTTCAAAGTTTTTTTCTTCCATTTCAGGTGT
CGTGACGTACGGCCACCATGACCGAGTACAAGCCCACGGTGCGCCTCGCCACCCGCGACGACGTCCCCAG
GGCCGTACGCACCCTCGCCGCCGCGTTCGCCGACTACCCCGCCACGCGCCACACCGTCGATCCGGACCGC
CACATCGAGCGGGTCACCGAGCTGCAAGAACTCTTCCTCACGCGCGTCGGGCTCGACATCGGCAAGGTGT
GGGTCGCGGACGACGGCGCCGCCGTGGCGGTCTGGACCACGCCGGAGAGCGTCGAAGCGGGGGCGGTGTT
CGCCGAGATCGGCCCGCGCATGGCCGAGTTGAGCGGTTCCCGGCTGGCCGCGCAGCAACAGATGGAAGGC
CTCCTGGCGCCGCACCGGCCCAAGGAGCCCGCGTGGTTCCTGGCCACCGTCGGAGTCTCGCCCGACCACC
AGGGCAAGGGTCTGGGCAGCGCCGTCGTGCTCCCCGGAGTGGAGGCGGCCGAGCGCGCCGGGGTGCCCGC
CTTCCTGGAGACCTCCGCGCCCCGCAACCTCCCCTTCTACGAGCGGCTCGGCTTCACCGTCACCGCCGAC
GTCGAGGTGCCCGAAGGACCGCGCACCTGGTGCATGACCCGCAAGCCCGGTGCCTGAACGCGTTAAGTCG
ACAATCAACCTCTGGATTACAAAATTTGTGAAAGATTGACTGGTATTCTTAACTATGTTGCTCCTTTTAC
GCTATGTGGATACGCTGCTTTAATGCCTTTGTATCATGCTATTGCTTCCCGTATGGCTTTCATTTTCTCC
TCCTTGTATAAATCCTGGTTGCTGTCTCTTTATGAGGAGTTGTGGCCCGTTGTCAGGCAACGTGGCGTGG
TGTGCACTGTGTTTGCTGACGCAACCCCCACTGGTTGGGGCATTGCCACCACCTGTCAGCTCCTTTCCGG
GACTTTCGCTTTCCCCCTCCCTATTGCCACGGCGGAACTCATCGCCGCCTGCCTTGCCCGCTGCTGGACA
GGGGCTCGGCTGTTGGGCACTGACAATTCCGTGGTGTTGTCGGGGAAATCATCGTCCTTTCCTTGGCTGC
TCGCCTGTGTTGCCACCTGGATTCTGCGCGGGACGTCCTTCTGCTACGTCCCTTCGGCCCTCAATCCAGC
GGACCTTCCTTCCCGCGGCCTGCTGCCGGCTCTGCGGCCTCTTCCGCGTCTTCGCCTTCGCCCTCAGACG
AGTCGGATCTCCCTTTGGGCCGCCTCCCCGCGTCGACTTTAAGACCAATGACTTACAAGGCAGCTGTAGA
TCTTAGCCACTTTTTAAAAGAAAAGGGGGGACTGGAAGGGCTAATTCACTCCCAACGAAGACAAGATCTG
CTTTTTGCTTGTACTGGGTCTCTCTGGTTAGACCAGATCTGAGCCTGGGAGCTCTCTGGCTAACTAGGGA
ACCCACTGCTTAAGCCTCAATAAAGCTTGCCTTGAGTGCTTCAAGTAGTGTGTGCCCGTCTGTTGTGTGA
CTCTGGTAACTAGAGATCCCTCAGACCCTTTTAGTCAGTGTGGAAAATCTCTAGCAGTACGTATAGTAGT
TCATGTCATCTTATTATTCAGTATTTATAACTTGCAAAGAAATGAATATCAGAGAGTGAGAGGAACTTGT
TTATTGCAGCTTATAATGGTTACAAATAAAGCAATAGCATCACAAATTTCACAAATAAAGCATTTTTTTC
ACTGCATTCTAGTTGTGGTTTGTCCAAACTCATCAATGTATCTTATCATGTCTGGCTCTAGCTATCCCGC
CCCTAACTCCGCCCATCCCGCCCCTAACTCCGCCCAGTTCCGCCCATTCTCCGCCCCATGGCTGACTAAT
TTTTTTTATTTATGCAGAGGCCGAGGCCGCCTCGGCCTCTGAGCTATTCCAGAAGTAGTGAGGAGGCTTT
TTTGGAGGCCTAGGGACGTACCCAATTCGCCCTATAGTGAGTCGTATTACGCGCGCTCACTGGCCGTCGT
TTTACAACGTCGTGACTGGGAAAACCCTGGCGTTACCCAACTTAATCGCCTTGCAGCACATCCCCCTTTC
GCCAGCTGGCGTAATAGCGAAGAGGCCCGCACCGATCGCCCTTCCCAACAGTTGCGCAGCCTGAATGGCG
AATGGG
[124 nt withheld, positions 3367-3490]
C
[91 nt withheld, positions 3492-3582]
A
[49 nt withheld, positions 3584-3632]
CCTTTGACGTTGGAGTCCACGTTCTTT
[37 nt withheld, positions 3660-3696]
ACCCTATCTCGGTCTATTCTTTTGATTTATAAGGGATTTTGCCGATTTCGGCCTATTGGTTAAAAAATGA
GCTGATTTAACAAAAATTTAACGCGAATTTTAACAAAATATTAACGCTTACAATTTAGGTGGCACTTTTC
GGGGAAATGTGCGCGGAACCCCTATTTGTTTATTTTTCTAAATACATTCAAATATGTATCCGCTCATGAG
ACAATAACCCTGATAAATGCTTCAATAATATTGAAAAAGGAAGAGTATGAGTATTCAACATTTCCGTGTC
GCCCTTATTCCCTTTTTTGCGGCATTTTGCCTTCCTGTTTTTGCTCACCCAGAAACGCTGGTGAAAGTAA
AAGATGCTGAAGATCAGTTGGGTGCACGAGTGGGTTACATCGAACTGGATCTCAACAGCGGTAAGATCCT
TGAGAGTTTTCGCCCCGAAGAACGTTTTCCAATGATGAGCACTTTTAAAGTTCTGCTATGTGGCGCGGTA
TTATCCCGTATTGACGCCGGGCAAGAGCAACTCGGTCGCCGCATACACTATTCTCAGAATGACTTGGTTG
AGTACTCACCAGTCACAGAAAAGCATCTTACGGATGGCATGACAGTAAGAGAATTATGCAGTGCTGCCAT
AACCATGAGTGATAACACTGCGGCCAACTTACTTCTGACAACGATCGGAGGACCGAAGGAGCTAACCGCT
TTTTTGCACAACATGGGGGATCATGTAACTCGCCTTGATCGTTGGGAACCGGAGCTGAATGAAGCCATAC
CAAACGACGAGCGTGACACCACGATGCCTGTAGCAATGGCAACAACGTTGCGCAAACTATTAACTGGCGA
ACTACTTACTCTAGCTTCCCGGCAACAATTAATAGACTGGATGGAGGCGGATAAAGTTGCAGGACCACTT
CTGCGCTCGGCCCTTCCGGCTGGCTGGTTTATTGCTGATAAATCTGGAGCCGGTGAGCGTGGGTCTCGCG
GTATCATTGCAGCACTGGGGCCAGATGGTAAGCCCTCCCGTATCGTAGTTATCTACACGACGGGGAGTCA
GGCAACTATGGATGAACGAAATAGACAGATCGCTGAGATAGGTGCCTCACTGATTAAGCATTGGTAACTG
TCAGACCAAGTTTACTCATATATACTTTAGATTGATTTAAAACTTCATTTTTAATTTAAAAGGATCTAGG
TGAAGATCCTTTTTGATAATCTCATGACCAAAATCCCTTAACGTGAGTTTTCGTTCCACTGAGCGTCAGA
CCCCGTAGAAAAGATCAAAGGATCTTCTTGAGATCCTTTTTTTCTGCGCGTAATCTGCTGCTTGCAAACA
AAAAAACCACCGCTACCAGCGGTGGTTTGTTTGCCGGATCAAGAGCTACCAACTCTTTTTCCGAAGGTAA
CTGGCTTCAGCAGAGCGCAGATACCAAATACTGTTCTTCTAGTGTAGCCGTAGTTAGGCCACCACTTCAA
GAACTCTGTAGCACCGCCTACATACCTCGCTCTGCTAATCCTGTTACCAGTGGCTGCTGCCAGTGGCGAT
AAGTCGTGTCTTACCGGGTTGGACTCAAGACGATAGTTACCGGATAAGGCGCAGCGGTCGGGCTGAACGG
GGGGTTCGTGCACACAGCCCAGCTTGGAGCGAACGACCTACACCGAACTGAGATACCTACAGCGTGAGCT
ATGAGAAAGCGCCACGCTTCCCGAAGGGAGAAAGGCGGACAGGTATCCGGTAAGCGGCAGGGTCGGAACA
GGAGAGCGCACGAGGGAGCTTCCAGGGGGAAACGCCTGGTATCTTTATAGTCCTGTCGGGTTTCGCCACC
TCTGACTTGAGCGTCGATTTTTGTGATGCTCGTCAGGGGGGCGGAGCCTATGGAAAAACGCCAGCAACGC
GGCCTTTTTACGGTTCCTGGCCTTTTGCTGGCCTTTTGCTCACATGTTCTTTCCTGCGTTATCCCCTGAT
TCTGTGGATAACCGTATTACCGCCTTTGAGTGAGCTGATACCGCTCGCCGCAGCCGAACGACCGAGCGCA
GCGAGTCAGTGAGCGAGGAAGCGGAAGAGCGCCCAATACGCAAACCGCCTCTCCCCGCGCGTTGGCCGAT
TCATTAATGCAGCTGGCACGACAGGTTTCCCGACTGGAAAGCGGGCAGTGAGCGCAACGCAATTAATGTG
AGTTAGCTCACTCATTAGGCACCCCAGGCTTTACACTTTATGCTTCCGGCTCGTATGTTGTGTGGAATTG
TGAGCGGATAACAATTTCACACAGGAAACAGCTATGACCATGATTACGCCAAGCGCGCAATTAACCCTCA
CTAAAGGGAACAAAAGCTGGAGCTGCAAGCTTAATGTAGTCTTATGCAATACTCTTGTAGTCTTGCAACA
TGGTAACGATGAGTTAGCAACATGCCTTACAAGGAGAGAAAAAGCACCGTGCATGCCGATTGGTGGAAGT
AAGGTGGTACGATCGTGCCTTATTAGGAAGGCAACAGACGGGTCTGACATGGATTGGACGAACCACTGAA
TTGCCGCATTGCAGAGATATTGTATTTAAGTGCCTAGCTCGATACATAAACGGGTCTCTCTGGTTAGACC
AGATCTGAGCCTGGGAGCTCTCTGGCTAACTAGGGAACCCACTGCTTAAGCCTCAATAAAGCTTGCCTTG
AGTGCTTCAAGTAGTGTGTGCCCGTCTGTTGTGTGACTCTGGTAACTAGAGATCCCTCAGACCCTTTTAG
TCAGTGTGGAAAATCTCTAGCAGTGGCGCCCGAACAGGGACTTGAAAGCGAAAGGGAAACCAGAGGAGCT
CTCTCGACGCAGGACTCGGCTTGCTGAAGCGCGCACGGCAAGAGGCGAGGGGCGGCGACTGGTGAGTACG
CCAAAAATTTTGACTAGCGGAGGCTAGAAGGAGAGAGATGGGTGCGAGAGCGTCAGTATTAAGCGGGGGA
GAATTAGATCGCGATGGGAAAAAATTCGGTTAAGGCCAGGGGGAAAGAAAAAATATAAATTAAAACATAT
AGTATGGGCAAGCAGGGAGCTAGAACGATTCGCAGTTAATCCTGGCCTGTTAGAAACATCAGAAGGCTGT
AGACAAATACTGGGACAGCTACAACCATCCCTTCAGACAGGATCAGAAGAACTTAGATCATTATATAATA
CAGTAGCAACCCTCTATTGTGTGCATCAAAGGATAGAGATAAAAGACACCAAGGAAGCTTTAGACAAGAT
AGAGGAAGAGCAAAACAAAAGTAAGACCACCGCACAGCAAGCGGCCGCTGATCTTCAGACCTGGAGGAGG
AGATATGAGGGACAATTGGAGAAGTGAATTATATAAATATAAAGTAGTAAAAATTGAACCATTAGGAGTA
GCACCCACCAAGGCAAAGAGAAGAGTGGTGCAGAGAGAAAAAAGAGCAGTGGGAATAGGAGCTTTGTTCC
TTGGGTTCTTGGGAGCAGCAGGAAGCACTATGGGCGCAGCGTCAATGACGCTGACGGTACAGGCCAGACA
ATTATTGTCTGGTATAGTGCAGCAGCAGAACAATTTGCTGAGGGCTATTGAGGCGCAACAGCATCTGTTG
CAACTCACAGTCTGGGGCATCAAGCAGCTCCAGGCAAGAATCCTGGCTGTGGAAAGATACCTAAAGGATC
AACAGCTCCTGGGGATTTGGGGTTGCTCTGGAAAACTCATTTGCACCACTGCTGTGCCTTGGAATGCTAG
TTGGAGTAATAAATCTCTGGAACAGATTTGGAATCACACGACCTGGATGGAGTGGGACAGAGAAATTAAC
AATTACACAAGCTTAATACACTCCTTAATTGAAGAATCGCAAAACCAGCAAGAAAAGAATGAACAAGAAT
TATTGGAATTAGATAAATGGGCAAGTTTGTGGAATTGGTTTAACATAACAAATTGGCTGTGGTATATAAA
ATTATTCATAATGATAGTAGGAGGCTTGGTAGGTTTAAGAATAGTTTTTGCTGTACTTTCTATAGTGAAT
AGAGTTAGGCAGGGATATTCACCATTATCGTTTCAGACCCACCTCCCAACCCCGAGGGGACCCAGAGAGG
GCCTATTTCCCATGATTCCTTCATATTTGCATATACGATACAAGGCTGTTAGAGAGATAATTAGAATTAA
TTTGACTGTAAACACAAAGATATTAGTACAAAATACGTGACGTAGAAAGTAATAATTTCTTGGGTAGTTT
GCAGTTTTAAAATTATGTTTTAAAATGGACTATCATATGCTTACCGTAACTTGAAAGTATTTCGATTTCT
TGGCTTTATATATCTTGTGGAAAGGACGAAACACCGGCCAGATAAATGTAAAATCGGTTTTAGAGCTAGA
AATAGCAAGTTAAAATAAGGCTAGTCCGTTATCAACTTGAAAAAGTGGCACCGAGTCGGTGCTTTTTTAA
GCTTGGCGTAACTAGATCTTGAGACAAATGGCAGTATTCATCCACAATTTTAAAAGAAAAGGGGGGATTG
GGGGGTACAGTGCAGGGGAAAGAATAGTAGACATAATAGCAACAGACATACAAACTAAAGAATTACAAAA
ACAAATTACAAAAATTCAAAATTTTCGGGTTTATTACAGGGACAGCAGAGATCCACTTTGGCGCCGGCTC
GAGGGGG
Features (pLannotate 1.2.2; 29 found; start..end, strand, type, name):
     14..80      +  CDS            small t antigen (fragment): SV40 (simian virus 40) small t antigen
    106..317     +  promoter       EF-1α core promoter: core promoter for human elongation factor EF-1α
    318..1256    +  intron         EF-1α intron A: intron upstream of the start codon of human EF-1α
   1278..1877    +  CDS            PuroR (fragment): puromycin N-acetyltransferase; pac from Streptomyces; confers resistance to puromycin
   1893..2481    +  misc_feature   WPRE: woodchuck hepatitis virus posttranscriptional regulatory element
   2532..2551    +  misc_feature   cPPT/CTS (fragment): central polypurine tract and central termination sequence of HIV-1
   2553..2786    +  LTR            3' LTR (ΔU3): self-inactivating 3' long terminal repeat (LTR) from HIV-1
   2864..2985    +  polyA_signal   SV40 poly(A) signal: SV40 polyadenylation signal
   3025..3160    +  rep_origin     SV40 ori: SV40 origin of replication
   3181..3199    -  promoter       T7 promoter: promoter for bacteriophage T7 RNA polymerase
   3207..3362    +  CDS            lacZα (fragment): LacZα fragment of β-galactosidase; lacZ fragment
   3367..3795    +  rep_origin     f1 ori (sequence partly withheld): f1 bacteriophage origin of replication; arrow indicates direction of (+) strand synthesis
   3848..3952    +  promoter       AmpR promoter: bla
   3953..4813    +  CDS            AmpR: β-lactamase; bla; confers resistance to ampicillin, carbenicillin, and related antibiotics
   4984..5572    +  rep_origin     ori: high-copy-number ColE1/pMB1/pBR322/pUC origin of replication
   5755..5847    +  CDS            lacI (fragment): lac repressor; lacI; The lac repressor binds to the lac operator to inhibit transcription in E. coli. This inhibition can be relieved by adding lactose or isopropyl-β-D-thiogalactopyranoside (IPTG).
   5860..5881    +  protein_bind   CAP binding site: CAP binding activates transcription in the presence of cAMP. E. coli catabolite activator protein
   5896..5926    +  promoter       lac promoter: promoter for the E. coli lac operon
   5934..5950    +  protein_bind   lac operator: The lac repressor binds to the lac operator to inhibit transcription in E. coli. This inhibition can be relieved by adding lactose or isopropyl-β-D-thiogalactopyranoside (IPTG). lac repressor encoded by lacI
   5995..6013    +  promoter       T3 promoter: promoter for bacteriophage T3 RNA polymerase
   6041..6267    +  promoter       RSV promoter: Rous sarcoma virus enhancer/promoter
   6268..6448    +  LTR            5' LTR (truncated): truncated 5' long terminal repeat (LTR) from HIV-1
   6495..6620    +  misc_feature   HIV-1 Ψ: packaging signal of human immunodeficiency virus type 1
   6604..6967    +  CDS            HIV-1 gag (fragment): gag protein from human immunodeficiency virus 1; gag
   7113..7346    +  misc_feature   RRE: The Rev response element (RRE) of HIV-1 allows for Rev-dependent mRNA export from the nucleus to the cytoplasm.
   7723..7749    +  CDS            Rev (fragment): human immunodeficiency virus 1 (HIV-1) Rev protein; rev; enhances nuclear export of unspliced and incompletely spliced viral mRNAs
   7753..7993    +  promoter       U6 promoter: RNA polymerase III promoter for human U6 snRNA
   8023..8098    +  misc_RNA       gRNA scaffold: guide RNA scaffold for the Streptococcus pyogenes CRISPR/Cas9 system
   8154..8271    +  misc_feature   cPPT/CTS: central polypurine tract and central termination sequence of HIV-1
