[The description below was written by a language model from this plasmid's Addgene catalogue record and pLannotate feature annotations shown in this document.]
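Description:
AGK gRNA (BRDN0001146482) is a third-generation lentiviral guide RNA plasmid built on the lentiGuide-Puro backbone and designed to target the human AGK gene (reference transcript NM_018238.3) for CRISPR-Cas9 editing in mammalian cells. It is maintained in E. coli as a high-copy plasmid through a ColE1/pUC-type origin and selected with ampicillin via the β-lactamase gene. An f1 origin, an SV40 origin and remnants of lac and phage promoter elements are also annotated in the backbone.

The lentiviral transfer cassette begins with an RSV promoter fused to a truncated HIV-1 5' LTR, which drives Tat-independent production of the genomic RNA. This is followed by the Ψ packaging signal with a partial gag fragment, and then the Rev response element for nuclear export. Within the cassette, a human U6 RNA polymerase III promoter transcribes the AGK-specific spacer joined to the Streptococcus pyogenes gRNA scaffold. A cPPT/CTS element, which aids nuclear import of the reverse-transcribed genome, lies downstream. An EF-1α core promoter with its intron A then drives puromycin N-acetyltransferase, allowing selection of transduced cells. The WPRE enhances transcript expression, and the ΔU3 3' LTR makes the integrated provirus self-inactivating. An SV40 polyadenylation signal follows the 3' LTR.

The plasmid does not encode Cas9, so it must be paired with a separate Cas9 vector or used in cells that already express the nuclease. It belongs to a set of individual guides from a human kinome gRNA library. It is suited to stable sgRNA delivery for disrupting AGK.
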