Addgene plasmid #76155: AGK gRNA (BRDN0001146482)
Purpose: 3rd generation lentiviral gRNA plasmid targeting human AGK
Depositing lab: John Doench & David Root. Depositing organization: Broad Institute. Publication: Optimized sgRNA design to maximize activity and minimize off-target effects of CRISPR-Cas9. Doench JG, Fusi N, Sullender M, Hegde M, Vaimberg EW, Donovan KF, Smith I, Tothova Z, Wilen C, Orchard R, Virgin HW, Listgarten J, Root DE. Nat Biotechnol. 2016 Jan 18. doi: 10.1038/nbt.3437. PubMed 26780180.
Backbone
  Vector backbone: lentiGuide-Puro
  Backbone manufacturer: Zhang Lab (Addgene plasmid # 52963)
  Vector type: Mammalian Expression, Lentiviral, CRISPR
  Selectable markers: Puromycin
Growth in bacteria
  Bacterial resistance: Ampicillin, 100 μg/mL
  Growth temperature: 37°C
  Growth strain: DH5alpha
  Copy number: High Copy
Gene/Insert
  Gene/Insert name: AGK (alt names: AGK; NM_018238.3)
  gRNA/shRNA sequence: GCCAGATAAATGTAAAATCG
  Species: H. sapiens (human)
  Entrez Gene: AGK (a.k.a. CATC5, CTRCT38, MTDPS10, MULK)
  Promoter: hU6
  Cloning method: Unknown
  Sequencing primers: 5′ U6-F; 3′ pS2-R
Terms and licenses: Academic/Nonprofit Terms; Industry Terms: Not Available to Industry
Depositor comments: The gRNA was designed to target the following Genbank reference sequence(s): NM_018238.3. Note that this plasmid does NOT contain Cas9. It should be used in conjunction with lentiCas9-Blast (Addgene #52962) or otherwise with cell lines already expressing Cas9. Browse the full kinome gRNA library at http://www.addgene.org/pooled-library/broadgpp-human-kinome/ or visit http://www.broadinstitute.org/rnai/public/ for detailed protocols and information.
How to cite: AGK gRNA (BRDN0001146482) was a gift from John Doench & David Root (Addgene plasmid # 76155 ; http://n2t.net/addgene:76155 ; RRID:Addgene_76155)
