>Addgene plasmid #76155 | AGK gRNA (BRDN0001146482) | depositor partial sequence | sequence record 143615 | Target Sequence
GCCAGATAAATGTAAAATCG
