>Addgene plasmid #76155 | AGK gRNA (BRDN0001146482) | addgene partial sequence | sequence record 185293 | hU6-F
TAGAAAGTAATAATTTCTTGGGTAGTTTGCAGTTTTAAAATTATGTTTTAAAATGGACTATCATATGCTT
ACCGTAACTTGAAAGTATTTCGATTTCTTGGCTTTATATATCTTGTGGAAAGGACGAAACACCGGCCAGA
TAAATGTAAAATCGGTTTTAGAGCTAGAAATAGCAAGTTAAAATAAGGCTAGTCCGTTATCAACTTGAAA
AAGTGGCACCGAGTCGGTGCTTTTTTAAGCTTGGCGTAACTAGATCTTGAGACAAATGGCAGTATTCATC
CACAATTTTAAAAGAAAAGGGGGGATTGGGGGGTACAGTGCAGGGGAAAGAATAGTAGACATAATAGCAA
CAGACATACAAACTAAAGAATTACAAAAACAAATTACAAAAATTCAAAATTTTCGGGTTTATTACAGGGA
CAGCAGAGATCCACTTTGGCGCCGGCTCGAGGGGGCCCGGGTGCAAAGATGGATAAAGTTTTAAACAGAG
AGGAATCTTTGCAGCTAATGGACCTTCTAGGTCTTGAAAGGAGTGGGAATTGGCTCCGGTGCCCGTCAGT
GGGCAGAGCG
